Addgene plasmid #28070: Swachmann-Bodian-Diamond Syndrome Gene, sbds_L (OZ545)
Depositing lab: Keith Joung. Depositing organization: Massachusetts General Hospital. Publication: Rapid "open-source" engineering of customized zinc-finger nucleases for highly efficient gene modification. Maeder ML, Thibodeau-Beganny S, Osiak A, Wright DA, Anthony RM, Eichtinger M, Jiang T, Foley JE, Winfrey RJ, Townsend JA, Unger-Wallace E, Sander JD, Muller-Lerch F, Fu F, Pearlberg J, Goebel C, Dassie JP, Pruett-Miller SM, Porteus MH, Sgroi DC, Iafrate AJ, Dobbs D, McCray PB, Cathomen T, Voytas DF, Joung JK. Mol Cell. 2008 Jul 25. 31(2):294-301. 10.1016/j.molcel.2008.06.016 PubMed 18657511.
Backbone
  Vector backbone: MG414
  Backbone size w/o insert (bp): 5493
  Vector type: Zebrafish Targeting
Growth in bacteria
  Bacterial resistance: Kanamycin, 50 μg/mL
  Growth temperature: 37°C
  Growth strain: XL1 Blue
  Growth instructions: Requires a bacterial strain such as XL1 Blue, that expresses the lacIq allele of lac repressor
  Copy number: Low Copy
Gene/Insert
  Gene/Insert name: Zinc finger array targeting Swachmann-Bodian-Diamond Syndrome Gene, sbds (alt names: Shwachman-Bodian-Diamond syndrome; sbds)
  Species: D. rerio (zebrafish)
  Insert size (bp): 270
  Entrez Gene: sbds (a.k.a. MGC56700, zgc:56700)
  Cloning method: Restriction Enzyme; 5′ cloning site XbaI (not destroyed); 3′ cloning site BamHI (not destroyed)
  Sequencing primers: 5′ OK.61 GGGTAGTACGATGACGGAACCTGTC
Terms and licenses: Academic/Nonprofit Terms; Industry Terms: Not Available to Industry
Depositor comments: This plasmid encodes a zinc finger array targeting half of a target sequence in the zebrafish gene Swachmann-Bodian-Diamond Syndrome Gene, sbds (see below). Please note that this plasmid does NOT contain the sbds sequence. Users must order the complementary plasmid Swachmann-Bodian-Diamond Syndrome Gene, sbds_R (OZ546) [Addgene plasmid 28071] in order to create a zinc finger nuclease (ZFN) pair to introduce targeted mutations into this specific zebrafish gene. Users will also need to clone the zinc finger (ZF) insert of this plasmid into a zinc finger nuclease (ZFN) vector to express a FOKI fusion product. Examples of possible ZFN expression vectors that can be used are: pST1374 (Addgene plasmid 13426), pMLM290 (Addgene plasmid 21872), pMLM292 (Addgene plasmid 21873), pMLM800 (Addgene plasmid 27202) and pMLM802 (Addgene plasmid 27203). This zinc finger array was tested for binding activity to the sequence 5'-GACGGCAAC-3' in a bacterial two hybrid assay, and resulted in 6.55 fold activation. However, this array has not yet been tested for activity as a zinc finger nuclease (i.e. for its ability to induce mutations at the intended locus). Scientists using this zinc finger array in a publication should notify and acknowledge NIH grant number R01 GM088040 in the publication. Other Articles: "Oligomerized pool engineering (OPEN): an 'open-source' protocol for making customized zinc-finger arrays." Maeder ML et al. (Nat Protoc. 2009 Sept 17. 4(10):1471-1501. Pubmed ID: 19798082 "Targeted mutagenesis in zebrafish using customized zinc-finger nucleases." Foley JE et al. (Nat Protoc. 2009 Dec 3. 4(12):1855-1867. Pubmed ID: 20010934
How to cite: Swachmann-Bodian-Diamond Syndrome Gene, sbds_L (OZ545) was a gift from Keith Joung (Addgene plasmid # 28070 ; http://n2t.net/addgene:28070 ; RRID:Addgene_28070)
