[The description below was written by a language model from this plasmid's Addgene catalogue record.]
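Description:
sbds_L (OZ545) is a low-copy, kanamycin-selected bacterial plasmid built on the 5.5 kb MG414 backbone. It carries a roughly 270 bp insert encoding an engineered zinc finger array. The array was produced by the OPEN (Oligomerized Pool Engineering) selection approach and is designed to recognise the "left" nine-base-pair half-site of a target in the zebrafish Shwachman-Bodian-Diamond syndrome gene, sbds. The plasmid does not contain any sbds sequence; the gene name refers only to the intended genomic target. The record notes that the plasmid needs a host strain supplying the lacIq allele of lac repressor. This implies lac-regulated expression, but the promoter, origin of replication and any fusion partner in the backbone are not stated.

The construct is a source of a DNA-binding module rather than a ready-to-use nuclease. The zinc finger coding segment is flanked by XbaI and BamHI sites, both retained, so it can be excised and subcloned in frame into a separate zinc finger nuclease expression vector that supplies the FokI cleavage domain. Because FokI must dimerise to cut, this left-hand array has to be paired with the complementary right-hand array plasmid, sbds_R (OZ546). The two resulting nucleases would then bind adjacent half-sites and introduce a double-strand break, giving targeted mutations at the sbds locus in zebrafish. The array gave about 6.5-fold activation on its target half-site in a bacterial two-hybrid binding assay. According to the depositor, it has not been tested as a nuclease for inducing mutations at the endogenous locus.
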