>Addgene plasmid #28070 | Swachmann-Bodian-Diamond Syndrome Gene, sbds_L (OZ545) | depositor partial sequence | sequence record 13284 | Author sequence
TCTAGACCCGGGGAGCGCCCCTTCCAGTGTCGCATTTGCATGCGGAACTTTTCGGGGCGCACGGCGCTTA
CCACCCATACCCGTACTCATACCGGTGAAAAACCGTTTCAGTGTCGGATCTGTATGCGAAATTTCTCCGA
GAAGAGCAAGTTGCAGCGCCATCTACGTACGCACACCGGCGAGAAGCCATTCCAATGCCGAATATGCATG
CGCAACTTCAGTGACCCCAGCAACCTGCGGCGCCACCTAAAAACCCACCTGAGGGGATCC
