>Addgene plasmid #28070 | Swachmann-Bodian-Diamond Syndrome Gene, sbds_L (OZ545) | addgene partial sequence | sequence record 34369 | 28070 with OK-61 (5' GGGTAGTACGATGACGGAACCTGTC 3')
AAAATCCAAGCTTTGGCGGCCGCTGACTACAAAGACGATGATGACAAATCTAGACCCGGGGAGCGCCCCT
TCCAGTGTCGCATTTGCATGCGGAACTTTTCGGGGCGCACGGCGCTTACCACCCATACCCGTACTCATAC
CGGTGAAAAACCGTTTCAGTGTCGGATCTGTATGCGAAATTTCTCCGAGAAGAGCAAGTTGCAGCGCCAT
CTACGTACGCACACCGGCGAGAAGCCATTCCAATGCCGAATATGCATGCGCAACTTCAGTGACCCCAGCA
ACCTGCGGCGCCACCTAAAAACCCACCTGAGGGGATCCTCCTGCACGGGAGCGCCCCTTCCAGTGTCGCA
TTTGCATGCGGAACTTTTCGGGCCGCACCGCGCTTGGCATGCATACCCGTACTCATACCGGTGAAAAACC
GTTTCAGTGTCGGATCTGTATGCGAAATTTCTCCGGGCTCGGGGGGTTGACCGGCATCTACGTACGCACA
CCGGCGAGAGGCCATTCCAATGCCGAATATGCATGCGCAACTTCAGTCAGGCAGCCACCCTGCAGCGACA
CCTAAAAACCCACCTGAGGGGATCCTCTTGCACCGTAGTAACTAGAGACTAGAAAAAGGCCGACAAGTCC
CGCTCCGCTGAAGATCCTGGCGTAATAGCGAAGA
